>Addgene plasmid #29674 | mEGFP-RhoA-C1 | depositor full sequence | sequence record 13784 | Author sequence
TAGTTATTAATAGTAATCAATTACGGGGTCATTAGTTCATAGCCCATATATGGAGTTCCGCGTTACATAA
CTTACGGTAAATGGCCCGCCTGGCTGACCGCCCAACGACCCCCGCCCATTGACGTCAATAATGACGTATG
TTCCCATAGTAACGCCAATAGGGACTTTCCATTGACGTCAATGGGTGGAGTATTTACGGTAAACTGCCCA
CTTGGCAGTACATCAAGTGTATCATATGCCAAGTACGCCCCCTATTGACGTCAATGACGGTAAATGGCCC
GCCTGGCATTATGCCCAGTACATGACCTTATGGGACTTTCCTACTTGGCAGTACATCTACGTATTAGTCA
TCGCTATTACCATGGTGATGCGGTTTTGGCAGTACATCAATGGGCGTGGATAGCGGTTTGACTCACGGGG
ATTTCCAAGTCTCCACCCCATTGACGTCAATGGGAGTTTGTTTTGGCACCAAAATCAACGGGACTTTCCA
AAATGTCGTAACAACTCCGCCCCATTGACGCAAATGGGCGGTAGGCGTGTACGGTGGGAGGTCTATATAA
GCAGAGCTGGTTTAGTGAACCGTCAGATCCGCTAGCGCTACCGGTCGCCACCATGGTGAGCAAGGGCGAG
GAGCTGTTCACCGGGGTGGTGCCCATCCTGGTCGAGCTGGACGGCGACGTAAACGGCCACAAGTTCAGCG
TGTCCGGCGAGGGCGAGGGCGATGCCACCTACGGCAAGCTGACCCTGAAGTTCATCTGCACCACCGGCAA
GCTGCCCGTGCCCTGGCCCACCCTCGTGACCACCCTGACCTACGGCGTGCAGTGCTTCAGCCGCTACCCC
GACCACATGAAGCAGCACGACTTCTTCAAGTCCGCCATGCCCGAAGGCTACGTCCAGGAGCGCACCATCT
TCTTCAAGGACGACGGCAACTACAAGACCCGCGCCGAGGTGAAGTTCGAGGGCGACACCCTGGTGAACCG
CATCGAGCTGAAGGGCATCGACTTCAAGGAGGACGGCAACATCCTGGGGCACAAGCTGGAGTACAACTAC
AACAGCCACAACGTCTATATCATGGCCGACAAGCAGAAGAACGGCATCAAGGTGAACTTCAAGATCCGCC
ACAACATCGAGGACGGCAGCGTGCAGCTCGCCGACCACTACCAGCAGAACACCCCCATCGGCGACGGCCC
CGTGCTGCTGCCCGACAACCACTACCTGAGCACCCAGTCCAAGCTGAGCAAAGACCCCAACGAGAAGCGC
GATCACATGGTCCTGCTGGAGTTCGTGACCGCCGCCGGGATCACTCTCGGCATGGACGAGCTGTACAAGT
CCGGACTCAGATCTCGAGGG
[543 nt withheld, positions 1351-1893]
AGACGTGGGAAGAAAAAATCTGGGTGCCTTGTCTTGTGAGGATCCACCGGATCTAGATAACTGATCATAA
TCAGCCATACCACATTTGTAGAGGTTTTACTTGCTTTAAAAAACCTCCCACACCTCCCCCTGAACCTGAA
ACATAAAATGAATGCAATTGTTGTTGTTAACTTGTTTATTGCAGCTTATAATGGTTACAAATAAAGCAAT
AGCATCACAAATTTCACAAATAAAGCATTTTTTTCACTGCATTCTAGTTGTGGTTTGTCCAAACTCATCA
ATGTATCTTAACGCGTAAATTGTAAGCGTTAATATTTTGTTAAAATTCGCGTTAAATTTTTGTTAAATCA
GCTCATTTTTTAACCAATAGGCCGAAATCGGCAAAATCCCTTATAAATCAAAAGAATAGACCGAGATAGG
GT
[37 nt withheld, positions 2316-2352]
AAAGAACGTGGACTCCAACGTCAAAGG
[49 nt withheld, positions 2380-2428]
T
[91 nt withheld, positions 2430-2520]
G
[124 nt withheld, positions 2522-2645]
CAGGTGGCACTTTTCGGGGAAATGTGCGCGGAACCCCTATTTGTTTATTTTTCTAAATACATTCAAATAT
GTATCCGCTCATGAGACAATAACCCTGATAAATGCTTCAATAATATTGAAAAAGGAAGAGTCCTGAGGCG
GAAAGAACCAGCTGTGGAATGTGTGTCAGTTAGGGTGTGGAAAGTCCCCAGGCTCCCCAGCAGGCAGAAG
TATGCAAAGCATGCATCTCAATTAGTCAGCAACCAGGTGTGGAAAGTCCCCAGGCTCCCCAGCAGGCAGA
AGTATGCAAAGCATGCATCTCAATTAGTCAGCAACCATAGTCCCGCCCCTAACTCCGCCCATCCCGCCCC
TAACTCCGCCCAGTTCCGCCCATTCTCCGCCCCATGGCTGACTAATTTTTTTTATTTATGCAGAGGCCGA
GGCCGCCTCGGCCTCTGAGCTATTCCAGAAGTAGTGAGGAGGCTTTTTTGGAGGCCTAGGCTTTTGCAAA
GATCGATCAAGAGACAGGATGAGGATCGTTTCGCATGATTGAACAAGATGGATTGCACGCAGGTTCTCCG
GCCGCTTGGGTGGAGAGGCTATTCGGCTATGACTGGGCACAACAGACAATCGGCTGCTCTGATGCCGCCG
TGTTCCGGCTGTCAGCGCAGGGGCGCCCGGTTCTTTTTGTCAAGACCGACCTGTCCGGTGCCCTGAATGA
ACTGCAAGACGAGGCAGCGCGGCTATCGTGGCTGGCCACGACGGGCGTTCCTTGCGCAGCTGTGCTCGAC
GTTGTCACTGAAGCGGGAAGGGACTGGCTGCTATTGGGCGAAGTGCCGGGGCAGGATCTCCTGTCATCTC
ACCTTGCTCCTGCCGAGAAAGTATCCATCATGGCTGATGCAATGCGGCGGCTGCATACGCTTGATCCGGC
TACCTGCCCATTCGACCACCAAGCGAAACATCGCATCGAGCGAGCACGTACTCGGATGGAAGCCGGTCTT
GTCGATCAGGATGATCTGGACGAAGAGCATCAGGGGCTCGCGCCAGCCGAACTGTTCGCCAGGCTCAAGG
CGAGCATGCCCGACGGCGAGGATCTCGTCGTGACCCATGGCGATGCCTGCTTGCCGAATATCATGGTGGA
AAATGGCCGCTTTTCTGGATTCATCGACTGTGGCCGGCTGGGTGTGGCGGACCGCTATCAGGACATAGCG
TTGGCTACCCGTGATATTGCTGAAGAGCTTGGCGGCGAATGGGCTGACCGCTTCCTCGTGCTTTACGGTA
TCGCCGCTCCCGATTCGCAGCGCATCGCCTTCTATCGCCTTCTTGACGAGTTCTTCTGAGCGGGACTCTG
GGGTTCGAAATGACCGACCAAGCGACGCCCAACCTGCCATCACGAGATTTCGATTCCACCGCCGCCTTCT
ATGAAAGGTTGGGCTTCGGAATCGTTTTCCGGGACGCCGGCTGGATGATCCTCCAGCGCGGGGATCTCAT
GCTGGAGTTCTTCGCCCACCCTAGGGGGAGGCTAACTGAAACACGGAAGGAGACAATACCGGAAGGAACC
CGCGCTATGACGGCAATAAAAAGACAGAATAAAACGCACGGTGTTGGGTCGTTTGTTCATAAACGCGGGG
TTCGGTCCCAGGGCTGGCACTCTGTCGATACCCCACCGAGACCCCATTGGGGCCAATACGCCCGCGTTTC
TTCCTTTTCCCCACCCCACCCCCCAAGTTCGGGTGAAGGCCCAGGGCTCGCAGCCAACGTCGGGGCGGCA
GGCCCTGCCATAGCCTCAGGTTACTCATATATACTTTAGATTGATTTAAAACTTCATTTTTAATTTAAAA
GGATCTAGGTGAAGATCCTTTTTGATAATCTCATGACCAAAATCCCTTAACGTGAGTTTTCGTTCCACTG
AGCGTCAGACCCCGTAGAAAAGATCAAAGGATCTTCTTGAGATCCTTTTTTTCTGCGCGTAATCTGCTGC
TTGCAAACAAAAAAACCACCGCTACCAGCGGTGGTTTGTTTGCCGGATCAAGAGCTACCAACTCTTTTTC
CGAAGGTAACTGGCTTCAGCAGAGCGCAGATACCAAATACTGTCCTTCTAGTGTAGCCGTAGTTAGGCCA
CCACTTCAAGAACTCTGTAGCACCGCCTACATACCTCGCTCTGCTAATCCTGTTACCAGTGGCTGCTGCC
AGTGGCGATAAGTCGTGTCTTACCGGGTTGGACTCAAGACGATAGTTACCGGATAAGGCGCAGCGGTCGG
GCTGAACGGGGGGTTCGTGCACACAGCCCAGCTTGGAGCGAACGACCTACACCGAACTGAGATACCTACA
GCGTGAGCTATGAGAAAGCGCCACGCTTCCCGAAGGGAGAAAGGCGGACAGGTATCCGGTAAGCGGCAGG
GTCGGAACAGGAGAGCGCACGAGGGAGCTTCCAGGGGGAAACGCCTGGTATCTTTATAGTCCTGTCGGGT
TTCGCCACCTCTGACTTGAGCGTCGATTTTTGTGATGCTCGTCAGGGGGGCGGAGCCTATGGAAAAACGC
CAGCAACGCGGCCTTTTTACGGTTCCTGGCCTTTTGCTGGCCTTTTGCTCACATGTTCTTTCCTGCGTTA
TCCCCTGATTCTGTGGATAACCGTATTACCGCCATGCAT
Features (pLannotate 1.2.2; 15 found; start..end, strand, type, name):
     61..364     +  enhancer       CMV enhancer: human cytomegalovirus immediate early enhancer
    365..568     +  promoter       CMV promoter: human cytomegalovirus (CMV) immediate early promoter
    613..1329    +  CDS            mEGFP: mEGFP is a basic (constitutively fluorescent) green fluorescent protein published in 2002, derived from Aequorea victoria. It has moderate acid sensitivity.
   1330..1348    +  misc_feature   MCS (fragment): multiple cloning site
   1351..1929    +  CDS            RHOA (sequence partly withheld): RHOA_BOVIN - Also known as ARHA, RHO12. Experimental evidence at protein level: Swiss-Prot protein existence level 1. Small GTPase which cycles between an active GTP-bound and an inactive GDP-bound state. Mainly associated with cytoskeleton organization, in active state binds to a variety of effector proteins to regulate cellular responses such as cytoskeletal dynamics, cell migration and cell cycle. Regulates a signal transduction pathway linking plasma membrane receptors to the assembly of focal adhesions and actin stress fibers. Involved in a microtubule-dependent signal that is required fo
   1955..2039    +  CDS            large T antigen (fragment): large T antigen from SV40 (simian virus 40)
   2062..2183    +  polyA_signal   SV40 poly(A) signal: SV40 polyadenylation signal
   2217..2645    -  rep_origin     f1 ori (sequence partly withheld): f1 bacteriophage origin of replication; arrow indicates direction of (+) strand synthesis
   2672..2776    +  promoter       AmpR promoter: bla
   2778..3135    +  promoter       SV40 promoter: SV40 enhancer and early promoter
   3170..3964    +  CDS            NeoR/KanR: aminoglycoside phosphotransferase from Tn5; aph(3')-II (or nptII); confers resistance to neomycin, kanamycin, and G418 (Geneticin®)
   3985..4137    +  CDS            ble (fragment): BLE_KLEPN - Experimental evidence at protein level: Swiss-Prot protein existence level 1. Binding protein with a strong affinity to the bleomycin family of antibiotics. Binds to CL990; an antimitotic-antibiotic compound. From Klebsiella pneumoniae.
   4196..4243    +  polyA_signal   HSV TK poly(A) signal: herpes simplex virus thymidine kinase polyadenylation signal (Cole and Stacy, 1985)
   4334..4350    -  polyA_signal   bGH poly(A) signal (fragment): bovine growth hormone polyadenylation signal
   4572..5160    +  rep_origin     ori: high-copy-number ColE1/pMB1/pBR322/pUC origin of replication
