[The description below was written by a language model from this plasmid's Addgene catalogue record and pLannotate feature annotations shown in this document.]
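Description:
mEGFP-RhoA-C1 is a mammalian expression plasmid built on an EGFP-C1-type backbone in which the fluorescent protein carries the A206K substitution, the change that makes EGFP monomeric (mEGFP). It is propagated in E. coli as a high-copy plasmid from a ColE1/pUC-type origin and also carries an f1 phage origin. Selection relies on a single Tn5 aminoglycoside phosphotransferase (NeoR/KanR) gene placed behind tandem bacterial (bla-type) and SV40 early promoters and followed by an HSV TK polyadenylation signal. This arrangement gives kanamycin resistance in bacteria and allows G418 selection in mammalian cells. The SV40 promoter region normally also contains the SV40 origin. The short ble, bGH poly(A) and large T antigen hits in the feature table are fragments and look like backbone remnants rather than functional elements.

The expression cassette uses the human CMV immediate-early enhancer and promoter to drive an open reading frame encoding mEGFP, joined through a short remnant of the multiple cloning site to human RhoA, and terminated by the SV40 poly(A) signal. RhoA was inserted between XhoI and BamHI sites, both retained, so the tag sits at the N terminus and the C terminus of the GTPase remains free. The annotation tool matched the insert to the bovine RHOA entry, but the catalogue lists the species as human. RhoA is a small GTPase that cycles between GTP- and GDP-bound states and regulates actin cytoskeletal organisation. The associated publication examined Rho GTPase activation during plasticity of single dendritic spines, which is consistent with using this fusion to image RhoA in living cells, although the record does not specify the exact assay configuration.
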