Addgene plasmid #29674: mEGFP-RhoA-C1
Depositing lab: Ryohei Yasuda. Depositing organization: Duke University. Publication: Local, persistent activation of Rho GTPases during plasticity of single dendritic spines. Murakoshi H, Wang H, Yasuda R. Nature. 2011 Apr 7;472(7341):100-4. doi: 10.1038/nature09823. Epub 2011 Mar 20. PubMed 21423166.
Backbone
  Vector backbone: EGFP(A206K)-C1
  Backbone size w/o insert (bp): 4684
  Vector type: Mammalian Expression
Growth in bacteria
  Bacterial resistance: Kanamycin, 50 μg/mL
  Growth temperature: 37°C
  Growth strain: DH5alpha
  Copy number: High Copy
Gene/Insert
  Gene/Insert name: RhoA
  Species: H. sapiens (human)
  Insert size (bp): 582
  Entrez Gene: RHOA (a.k.a. ARH12, ARHA, EDFAOB, RHO12, RHOH12)
  Tag / fusion protein: mEGFP (N terminal on backbone)
  Cloning method: Restriction Enzyme; 5′ cloning site XhoI (not destroyed); 3′ cloning site BamHI (not destroyed)
  Sequencing primers: 5′ sequence
Terms and licenses: Academic/Nonprofit Terms; Industry Terms: Not Available to Industry
How to cite: mEGFP-RhoA-C1 was a gift from Ryohei Yasuda (Addgene plasmid # 29674 ; http://n2t.net/addgene:29674 ; RRID:Addgene_29674)
