>Addgene plasmid #29674 | mEGFP-RhoA-C1 | addgene partial sequence | sequence record 34828 | 29674 with EGFP-C
TCTCGGCATGGACGAGCTGTACAAGTCCGGACTCAGATCTCGAGGG
[543 nt withheld, positions 47-589]
AGACGTGGGAAGAAAAAATCTGGGTGCCTTGTCTTGTGAGGATCCACCGGATCTAGATAACTGATCATAA
TCAGCCATACCACATTTGTAGAGGTTTTACTTGCTTTAAAAAACCTCCCACACCTCCCCCTGAACCTGAA
ACATAAAATGAATGCAATTGTTGTTGTTAACTTGTTTATTGCAGCTTATAATGGTTACAAATAAAGCAAT
AGCATCACAAATTTCACAAATAAAGCATTTTTTTCACTGCATTCTAGTTGTGGTTTGTCCAAACTCATCA
ATGTATCTTAACGCGTAAATTGTAAGCGTTAATATTTTGTTAAAATT
